>Addgene plasmid #143432 | TFORF0706 | addgene full sequence | sequence record 397919 | Addgene NGS Result
TTAATGTAGTCTTATGCAATACTCTTGTAGTCTTGCAACATGGTAACGATGAGTTAGCAACATGCCTTAC
AAGGAGAGAAAAAGCACCGTGCATGCCGATTGGTGGAAGTAAGGTGGTACGATCGTGCCTTATTAGGAAG
GCAACAGACGGGTCTGACATGGATTGGACGAACCACTGAATTGCCGCATTGCAGAGATATTGTATTTAAG
TGCCTAGCTCGATACATAAACGGGTCTCTCTGGTTAGACCAGATCTGAGCCTGGGAGCTCTCTGGCTAAC
TAGGGAACCCACTGCTTAAGCCTCAATAAAGCTTGCCTTGAGTGCTTCAAGTAGTGTGTGCCCGTCTGTT
GTGTGACTCTGGTAACTAGAGATCCCTCAGACCCTTTTAGTCAGTGTGGAAAATCTCTAGCAGTGGCGCC
CGAACAGGGACTTGAAAGCGAAAGGGAAACCAGAGGAGCTCTCTCGACGCAGGACTCGGCTTGCTGAAGC
GCGCACGGCAAGAGGCGAGGGGCGGCGACTGGTGAGTACGCCAAAAATTTTGACTAGCGGAGGCTAGAAG
GAGAGAGATGGGTGCGAGAGCGTCAGTATTAAGCGGGGGAGAATTAGATCGCGATGGGAAAAAATTCGGT
TAAGGCCAGGGGGAAAGAAAAAATATAAATTAAAACATATAGTATGGGCAAGCAGGGAGCTAGAACGATT
CGCAGTTAATCCTGGCCTGTTAGAAACATCAGAAGGCTGTAGACAAATACTGGGACAGCTACAACCATCC
CTTCAGACAGGATCAGAAGAACTTAGATCATTATATAATACAGTAGCAACCCTCTATTGTGTGCATCAAA
GGATAGAGATAAAAGACACCAAGGAAGCTTTAGACAAGATAGAGGAAGAGCAAAACAAAAGTAAGACCAC
CGCACAGCAAGCGGCCGCTGATCTTCAGACCTGGAGGAGGAGATATGAGGGACAATTGGAGAAGTGAATT
ATATAAATATAAAGTAGTAAAAATTGAACCATTAGGAGTAGCACCCACCAAGGCAAAGAGAAGAGTGGTG
CAGAGAGAAAAAAGAGCAGTGGGAATAGGAGCTTTGTTCCTTGGGTTCTTGGGAGCAGCAGGAAGCACTA
TGGGCGCAGCGTCAATGACGCTGACGGTACAGGCCAGACAATTATTGTCTGGTATAGTGCAGCAGCAGAA
CAATTTGCTGAGGGCTATTGAGGCGCAACAGCATCTGTTGCAACTCACAGTCTGGGGCATCAAGCAGCTC
CAGGCAAGAATCCTGGCTGTGGAAAGATACCTAAAGGATCAACAGCTCCTGGGGATTTGGGGTTGCTCTG
GAAAACTCATTTGCACCACTGCTGTGCCTTGGAATGCTAGTTGGAGTAATAAATCTCTGGAACAGATTTG
GAATCACACGACCTGGATGGAGTGGGACAGAGAAATTAACAATTACACAAGCTTAATACACTCCTTAATT
GAAGAATCGCAAAACCAGCAAGAAAAGAATGAACAAGAATTATTGGAATTAGATAAATGGGCAAGTTTGT
GGAATTGGTTTAACATAACAAATTGGCTGTGGTATATAAAATTATTCATAATGATAGTAGGAGGCTTGGT
AGGTTTAAGAATAGTTTTTGCTGTACTTTCTATAGTGAATAGAGTTAGGCAGGGATATTCACCATTATCG
TTTCAGACCCACCTCCCAACCCCGAGGGGACCCATGCATTGCATCTCAATTAGTCAGCAACCAGGTGTGG
AAAGTCCCCAGGCTCCCCAGCAGGCAGAAGTATGCAAAGCATGCGTCTCAATTAGTCAGCAACCATAGTC
CCGCCCCTAACTCCGCCCATCCCGCCCCTAACTCCGCCCAGTTCCGCCCATTCTCCGCCCCATGGCTGAC
TAATTTTTTTTATTTATGCAGAGGCCGAGGCCGCCTCGGCCTCTGAGCTATTCCAGAAGTAGTGAGGAGG
CTTTTTTGGAGGCCTAGGCTTTTGCAAAAAGCTTTCTAGAGGTACCACCGGAGCTTACCATGACCGAGTA
CAAGCCCACGGTGCGCCTCGCCACCCGCGACGACGTCCCCAGGGCCGTACGCACCCTCGCCGCCGCGTTC
GCCGACTACCCCGCCACGCGCCACACCGTCGATCCGGACCGCCACATCGAGCGGGTCACCGAGCTGCAAG
AACTCTTCCTCACGCGCGTCGGGCTCGACATCGGCAAGGTGTGGGTCGCGGACGACGGCGCCGCCGTGGC
GGTCTGGACCACGCCGGAGAGCGTCGAAGCGGGGGCGGTGTTCGCCGAGATCGGCCCGCGCATGGCCGAG
TTGAGCGGTTCCCGGCTGGCCGCGCAGCAACAGATGGAAGGCCTCCTGGCGCCGCACCGGCCCAAGGAGC
CCGCGTGGTTCCTGGCCACCGTCGGCGTCTCGCCCGACCACCAGGGCAAGGGTCTGGGCAGCGCCGTCGT
GCTCCCCGGAGTGGAGGCGGCCGAGCGCGCCGGGGTGCCCGCCTTCCTGGAGACCTCCGCGCCCCGCAAC
CTCCCCTTCTACGAGCGGCTCGGCTTCACCGTCACCGCCGACGTCGAGGTGCCCGAAGGACCGCGCACCT
GGTGCATGACCCGCAAGCCCGGTGCCAGTTAACGAATTCTAGATCTTGAGACAAATGGCAGTATTCATCC
ACAATTTTAAAAGAAAAGGGGGGATTGGGGGGTACAGTGCAGGGGAAAGAATAGTAGACATAATAGCAAC
AGACATACAAACTAAAGAATTACAAAAACAAATTACAAAAATTCAAAATTTTCGGGTTTATTACAGGGAC
AGCAGAGATCCACTTTGGCGCCGGCTCGAGGCCTGCAGGTGCAAAGATGGATAAAGTTTTAAACAGAGAG
GAATCTTTGCAGCTAATGGACCTTCTAGGTCTTGAAAGGAGTGGGAATTGGCTCCGGTGCCCGTCAGTGG
GCAGAGCGCACATCGCCCACAGTCCCCGAGAAGTTGGGGGGAGGGGTCGGCAATTGAACCGGTGCCTAGA
GAAGGTGGCGCGGGGTAAACTGGGAAAGTGATGTCGTGTACTGGCTCCGCCTTTTTCCCGAGGGTGGGGG
AGAACCGTATATAAGTGCAGTAGTCGCCGTGAACGTTCTTTTTCGCAACGGGTTTGCCGCCAGAACACAG
GTAAGTGCCGTGTGTGGTTCCCGCGGGCCTGGCCTCTTTACGGGTTATGGCCCTTGCGTGCCTTGAATTA
CTTCCACCTGGCTGCAGTACGTGATTCTTGATCCCGAGCTTCGGGTTGGAAGTGGGTGGGAGAGTTCGAG
GCCTTGCGCTTAAGGAGCCCCTTCGCCTCGTGCTTGAGTTGAGGCCTGGCCTGGGCGCTGGGGCCGCCGC
GTGCGAATCTGGTGGCACCTTCGCGCCTGTCTCGCTGCTTTCGATAAGTCTCTAGCCATTTAAAATTTTT
GATGACCTGCTGCGACGCTTTTTTTCTGGCAAGATAGTCTTGTAAATGCGGGCCAAGATCTGCACACTGG
TATTTCGGTTTTTGGGGCCGCGGGCGGCGACGGGGCCCGTGCGTCCCAGCGCACATGTTCGGCGAGGCGG
GGCCTGCGAGCGCGGCCACCGAGAATCGGACGGGGGTAGTCTCAAGCTGGCCGGCCTGCTCTGGTGCCTG
GCCTCGCGCCGCCGTGTATCGCCCCGCCCTGGGCGGCAAGGCTGGCCCGGTCGGCACCAGTTGCGTGAGC
GGAAAGATGGCCGCTTCCCGGCCCTGCTGCAGGGAGCTCAAAATGGAGGACGCGGCGCTCGGGAGAGCGG
GCGGGTGAGTCACCCACACAAAGGAAAAGGGCCTTTCCGTCCTCAGCCGTCGCTTCATGTGACTCCACGG
AGTACCGGGCGCCGTCCAGGCACCTCGATTAGTTCTCGAGCTTTTGGAGTACGTCGTCTTTAGGTTGGGG
GGAGGGGTTTTATGCGATGGAGTTTCCCCACACTGAGTGGGTGGAGACTGAAGTTAGGCCAGCTTGGCAC
TTGATGTAATTCTCCTTGGAATTTGCCCTTTTTGAGTTTGGATCTTGGTTCATTCTCAAGCCTCAGACAG
TGGTTCAAAGTTTTTTTCTTCCATTTCAGGTGTCGTGAGGCTAGCACCGCCACCATGTCAAGTTCAGGTT
ATCCTCCCAACCAAGGAGCATTCAGCACAGAACAAAGTCGTTATCCTCCTCACTCTGTCCAGTATACATT
TCCCAACACCCGCCACCAGCAGGATCCAGCATTCGGAGGCAAACATGAAGCTCCATCCTCTCCAATTTCG
GGGCAACCATGTGGAGATGATCAAAATGCTTCACCTTCAAAACTCTCAAAGGAAGAGTTAATACAGAGTA
TGGATCGTGTAGATCGAGAAATTGCAAAAGTAGAACAGCAGATCCTTAAACTGAAAAAGAAACAACAACA
GCTTGAAGAAGAGGCAGCTAAACCTCCTGAGCCTGAGAAGCCCGTGTCCCCTCCTCCTGTGGAGCAGAAA
CACCGCAGTATTGTCCAAATTATTTATGATGAGAATCGGAAAAAAGCAGAAGAAGCTCATAAAATTTTTG
AAGGTCTTGGCCCAAAAGTTGAACTGCCACTGTATAACCAGCCATCAGATACCAAGGTGTACCATGAGAA
CATCAAGACAAACCAGGTGATGAGGAAAAAACTCATTTTATTTTTTAAAAGAAGAAATCATGCAAGAAAA
CAAAGGGAACAAAAAATCTGCCAGCGTTATGATCAGCTCATGGAGGCATGGGAGAAAAAAGTGGACAGAA
TAGAAAATAATCCTCGGAGGAAAGCTAAAGAAAGCAAAACAAGGGAATACTATGAAAAGCAGTTTCCAGA
AATTCGAAAACAAAGAGAACAGCAAGAAAGATTTCAGCGAGTTGGGCAGAGGGGAGCTGGTCTTTCAGCC
ACCATTGCTAGGAGTGAGCATGAGATTTCTGAAATTATTGATGGGCTCTCTGAGCAGGAGAATAATGAGA
AACAAATGCGGCAGCTCTCTGTGATTCCACCTATGATGTTTGATGCAGAACAAAGACGAGTCAAGTTCAT
TAACATGAATGGGCTTATGGAGGACCCTATGAAAGTGTATAAAGATAGGCAGTTTATGAATGTTTGGACT
GACCATGAAAAGGAGATCTTTAAGGACAAGTTTATCCAGCATCCAAAAAACTTTGGACTAATTGCATCAT
ACTTGGAGAGGAAGAGTGTTCCTGATTGTGTTTTGTATTACTATTTAACCAAGAAAAATGAGAATTATAA
AGCCCTCGTCAGAAGGAATTATGGGAAACGCAGAGGCAGAAACCAGCAAATTGCTCGACCCTCGCAAGAA
GAAAAAGTAGAAGAAAAAGAAGAGGATAAAGCAGAAAAAACAGAAAAAAAAGAAGAAGAAAAGAAAGATG
AAGAGGAAAAAGATGAAAAAGAAGACTCCAAAGAAAATACCAAGGAAAAGGACAAGATAGATGGTACAGC
AGAAGAAACTGAGGAAAGAGAGCAAGCCACACCCCGGGGGCGAAAGACTGCCAACAGTCAGGGCCGCCGT
AAGGGCCGGATCACCAGGTCCATGACAAACGAAGCTGCAGCTGCCAGTGCTGCAGCCGCAGCGGCTACTG
AAGAGCCCCCACCACCTCTGCCACCGCCACCAGAACCCATTTCTACAGAGCCTGTGGAGACCTCTCGATG
GACAGAAGAAGAAATGGAAGTTGCTAAAAAAGGTCTAGTAGAACATGGTCGTAACTGGGCAGCAATTGCT
AAAATGGTGGGAACGAAAAGTGAAGCTCAATGTAAAAACTTCTATTTTAACTATAAAAGGCGACACAATC
TTGACAACCTCTTACAGCAGCATAAACAGAAAACTTCACGAAAACCTCGTGAAGAGCGAGATGTGTCTCA
ATGTGAAAGTGTCGCTTCCACTGTTTCTGCTCAGGAGGATGAAGATATTGAAGCCTCCAATGAAGAAGAA
AATCCAGAAGACAGCGAAGGTGCAGAAAATAGTTCTGATACAGAAAGTGCTCCTTCTCCTTCACCAGTTG
AAGCTGTCAAGCCCAGCGAGGACAGTCCTGAAAATGCTACTTCTCGAGGAAACACAGAACCTGCGGTTGA
GCTTGAGCCCACCACGGAAACTGCACCCAGTACATCTCCCTCCTTAGCAGTTCCAAGTACAAAACCAGCT
GAAGATGAAAGTGTGGAGACCCAGGTGAATGACAGCATCAGTGCTGAGACAGCAGAGCAGATGGATGTAG
ATCAGCAGGAGCACAGTGCTGAAGAGGGTTCTGTTTGTGATCCCCCACCCGCTACCAAAGCTGACTCTGT
GGACGTTGAAGTGAGGGTGCCAGAAAACCATGCATCTAAAGTTGAAGGTGATAATACCAAAGAAAGAGAC
TTGGATAGAGCCAGTGAGAAGGTGGAACCTAGAGATGAAGATTTGGTGGTAGCTCAGCAAATAAATGCCC
AAAGGCCCGAGCCCCAGTCAGACAATGATTCCAGTGCCACGTGCAGCGCTGATGAGGATGTGGATGGAGA
GCCAGAGAGGCAGAGAATGTTTCCTATGGACTCAAAGCCTTCACTGTTAAACCCCACTGGATCTATACTC
GTCTCATCTCCGTTAAAACCAAATCCACTGGATCTGCCACAGCTTCAGCATCGAGCTGCTGTTATCCCAC
CAATGGTATCCTGCACCCCATGTAACATACCAATTGGAACCCCAGTGAGCGGCTATGCTCTCTACCAGCG
ACACATTAAAGCAATGCATGAGTCAGCACTCCTGGAGGAGCAGCGGCAGAGACAAGAACAGATAGATTTG
GAATGTAGAAGTTCTACAAGTCCATGTGGCACATCCAAGAGTCCAAACAGAGAGTGGGAAGGTAGGTAGT
AATGAACTAGTCCGTAACTTGAAAGTATTTCGATTTCTTGGCTTTATATATCTTGTGGAAAGGACGACAT
ATACAGCTGGGAGTTACCCAAACGCGTTAAGTCGACAATCAACCTCTGGATTACAAAATTTGTGAAAGAT
TGACTGGTATTCTTAACTATGTTGCTCCTTTTACGCTATGTGGATACGCTGCTTTAATGCCTTTGTATCA
TGCTATTGCTTCCCGTATGGCTTTCATTTTCTCCTCCTTGTATAAATCCTGGTTGCTGTCTCTTTATGAG
GAGTTGTGGCCCGTTGTCAGGCAACGTGGCGTGGTGTGCACTGTGTTTGCTGACGCAACCCCCACTGGTT
GGGGCATTGCCACCACCTGTCAGCTCCTTTCCGGGACTTTCGCTTTCCCCCTCCCTATTGCCACGGCGGA
ACTCATCGCCGCCTGCCTTGCCCGCTGCTGGACAGGGGCTCGGCTGTTGGGCACTGACAATTCCGTGGTG
TTGTCGGGGAAATCATCGTCCTTTCCTTGGCTGCTCGCCTGTGTTGCCACCTGGATTCTGCGCGGGACGT
CCTTCTGCTACGTCCCTTCGGCCCTCAATCCAGCGGACCTTCCTTCCCGCGGCCTGCTGCCGGCTCTGCG
GCCTCTTCCGCGTCTTCGCCTTCGCCCTCAGACGAGTCGGATCTCCCTTTGGGCCGCCTCCCCGCGTCGA
CTTTAAGACCAATGACTTACAAGGCAGCTGTAGATCTTAGCCACTTTTTAAAAGAAAAGGGGGGACTGGA
AGGGCTAATTCACTCCCAACGAAGACAAGATCTGCTTTTTGCTTGTACTGGGTCTCTCTGGTTAGACCAG
ATCTGAGCCTGGGAGCTCTCTGGCTAACTAGGGAACCCACTGCTTAAGCCTCAATAAAGCTTGCCTTGAG
TGCTTCAAGTAGTGTGTGCCCGTCTGTTGTGTGACTCTGGTAACTAGAGATCCCTCAGACCCTTTTAGTC
AGTGTGGAAAATCTCTAGCAGTACGTATAGTAGTTCATGTCATCTTATTATTCAGTATTTATAACTTGCA
AAGAAATGAATATCAGAGAGTGAGAGGAACTTGTTTATTGCAGCTTATAATGGTTACAAATAAAGCAATA
GCATCACAAATTTCACAAATAAAGCATTTTTTTCACTGCATTCTAGTTGTGGTTTGTCCAAACTCATCAA
TGTATCTTATCATGTCTGGCTCTAGCTATCCCGCCCCTAACTCCGCCCATCCCGCCCCTAACTCCGCCCA
GTTCCGCCCATTCTCCGCCCCATGGCTGACTAATTTTTTTTATTTATGCAGAGGCCGAGGCCGCCTCGGC
CTCTGAGCTATTCCAGAAGTAGTGAGGAGGCTTTTTTGGAGGCCTAGGGACGTACCCAATTCGCCCTATA
GTGAGTCGTATTACGCGCGCTCACTGGCCGTCGTTTTACAACGTCGTGACTGGGAAAACCCTGGCGTTAC
CCAACTTAATCGCCTTGCAGCACATCCCCCTTTCGCCAGCTGGCGTAATAGCGAAGAGGCCCGCACCGAT
CGCCCTTCCCAACAGTTGCGCAGCCTGAATGGCGAATGGG
[124 nt withheld, positions 8441-8564]
C
[91 nt withheld, positions 8566-8656]
A
[49 nt withheld, positions 8658-8706]
CCTTTGACGTTGGAGTCCACGTTCTTT
[37 nt withheld, positions 8734-8770]
ACCCTATCTCGGTCTATTCTTTTGATTTATAAGGGATTTTGCCGATTTCGGCCTATTGGTTAAAAAATGA
GCTGATTTAACAAAAATTTAACGCGAATTTTAACAAAATATTAACGCTTACAATTTAGGTGGCACTTTTC
GGGGAAATGTGCGCGGAACCCCTATTTGTTTATTTTTCTAAATACATTCAAATATGTATCCGCTCATGAG
ACAATAACCCTGATAAATGCTTCAATAATATTGAAAAAGGAAGAGTATGAGTATTCAACATTTCCGTGTC
GCCCTTATTCCCTTTTTTGCGGCATTTTGCCTTCCTGTTTTTGCTCACCCAGAAACGCTGGTGAAAGTAA
AAGATGCTGAAGATCAGTTGGGTGCACGAGTGGGTTACATCGAACTGGATCTCAACAGCGGTAAGATCCT
TGAGAGTTTTCGCCCCGAAGAACGTTTTCCAATGATGAGCACTTTTAAAGTTCTGCTATGTGGCGCGGTA
TTATCCCGTATTGACGCCGGGCAAGAGCAACTCGGTCGCCGCATACACTATTCTCAGAATGACTTGGTTG
AGTACTCACCAGTCACAGAAAAGCATCTTACGGATGGCATGACAGTAAGAGAATTATGCAGTGCTGCCAT
AACCATGAGTGATAACACTGCGGCCAACTTACTTCTGACAACGATCGGAGGACCGAAGGAGCTAACCGCT
TTTTTGCACAACATGGGGGATCATGTAACTCGCCTTGATCGTTGGGAACCGGAGCTGAATGAAGCCATAC
CAAACGACGAGCGTGACACCACGATGCCTGTAGCAATGGCAACAACGTTGCGCAAACTATTAACTGGCGA
ACTACTTACTCTAGCTTCCCGGCAACAATTAATAGACTGGATGGAGGCGGATAAAGTTGCAGGACCACTT
CTGCGCTCGGCCCTTCCGGCTGGCTGGTTTATTGCTGATAAATCTGGAGCCGGTGAGCGTGGGTCTCGCG
GTATCATTGCAGCACTGGGGCCAGATGGTAAGCCCTCCCGTATCGTAGTTATCTACACGACGGGGAGTCA
GGCAACTATGGATGAACGAAATAGACAGATCGCTGAGATAGGTGCCTCACTGATTAAGCATTGGTAACTG
TCAGACCAAGTTTACTCATATATACTTTAGATTGATTTAAAACTTCATTTTTAATTTAAAAGGATCTAGG
TGAAGATCCTTTTTGATAATCTCATGACCAAAATCCCTTAACGTGAGTTTTCGTTCCACTGAGCGTCAGA
CCCCGTAGAAAAGATCAAAGGATCTTCTTGAGATCCTTTTTTTCTGCGCGTAATCTGCTGCTTGCAAACA
AAAAAACCACCGCTACCAGCGGTGGTTTGTTTGCCGGATCAAGAGCTACCAACTCTTTTTCCGAAGGTAA
CTGGCTTCAGCAGAGCGCAGATACCAAATACTGTTCTTCTAGTGTAGCCGTAGTTAGGCCACCACTTCAA
GAACTCTGTAGCACCGCCTACATACCTCGCTCTGCTAATCCTGTTACCAGTGGCTGCTGCCAGTGGCGAT
AAGTCGTGTCTTACCGGGTTGGACTCAAGACGATAGTTACCGGATAAGGCGCAGCGGTCGGGCTGAACGG
GGGGTTCGTGCACACAGCCCAGCTTGGAGCGAACGACCTACACCGAACTGAGATACCTACAGCGTGAGCT
ATGAGAAAGCGCCACGCTTCCCGAAGGGAGAAAGGCGGACAGGTATCCGGTAAGCGGCAGGGTCGGAACA
GGAGAGCGCACGAGGGAGCTTCCAGGGGGAAACGCCTGGTATCTTTATAGTCCTGTCGGGTTTCGCCACC
TCTGACTTGAGCGTCGATTTTTGTGATGCTCGTCAGGGGGGCGGAGCCTATGGAAAAACGCCAGCAACGC
GGCCTTTTTACGGTTCCTGGCCTTTTGCTGGCCTTTTGCTCACATGTTCTTTCCTGCGTTATCCCCTGAT
TCTGTGGATAACCGTATTACCGCCTTTGAGTGAGCTGATACCGCTCGCCGCAGCCGAACGACCGAGCGCA
GCGAGTCAGTGAGCGAGGAAGCGGAAGAGCGCCCAATACGCAAACCGCCTCTCCCCGCGCGTTGGCCGAT
TCATTAATGCAGCTGGCACGACAGGTTTCCCGACTGGAAAGCGGGCAGTGAGCGCAACGCAATTAATGTG
AGTTAGCTCACTCATTAGGCACCCCAGGCTTTACACTTTATGCTTCCGGCTCGTATGTTGTGTGGAATTG
TGAGCGGATAACAATTTCACACAGGAAACAGCTATGACCATGATTACGCCAAGCGCGCAATTAACCCTCA
CTAAAGGGAACAAAAGCTGGAGCTGCAAGC
Features (pLannotate 1.2.2; 31 found; start..end, strand, type, name):
      5..231     +  promoter       RSV promoter: Rous sarcoma virus enhancer/promoter
    232..412     +  LTR            5' LTR (truncated): truncated 5' long terminal repeat (LTR) from HIV-1
    459..584     +  misc_feature   HIV-1 Ψ: packaging signal of human immunodeficiency virus type 1
    568..931     +  CDS            HIV-1 gag (fragment): gag protein from human immunodeficiency virus 1; gag
   1077..1310    +  misc_feature   RRE: The Rev response element (RRE) of HIV-1 allows for Rev-dependent mRNA export from the nucleus to the cytoplasm.
   1687..1713    +  CDS            Rev (fragment): human immunodeficiency virus 1 (HIV-1) Rev protein; rev; enhances nuclear export of unspliced and incompletely spliced viral mRNAs
   1720..1743    +  promoter       SV40 promoter (fragment): SV40 early promoter
   1744..1815    +  promoter       SV40 promoter (fragment): SV40 enhancer and early promoter
   1839..1974    +  rep_origin     SV40 ori: SV40 origin of replication
   2020..2616    +  CDS            PuroR (fragment): puromycin N-acetyltransferase; pac from Streptomyces; confers resistance to puromycin
   2665..2782    +  misc_feature   cPPT/CTS: central polypurine tract and central termination sequence of HIV-1
   2847..2913    +  CDS            small t antigen (fragment): SV40 (simian virus 40) small t antigen
   2920..4098    +  promoter       EF-1α promoter: strong constitutive promoter for human elongation factor EF-1α
   4115..6850    +  CDS            NCOR1 (fragment): NCOR1_HUMAN - Also known as KIAA1047. Experimental evidence at protein level: Swiss-Prot protein existence level 1. Mediates transcriptional repression by certain nuclear receptors (PubMed:20812024). Part of a complex which promotes histone deacetylation and the formation of repressive chromatin structures which may impede the access of basal transcription factors. Participates in the transcriptional repressor activity produced by BCL6. Recruited by ZBTB7A to the androgen response elements/ARE on target genes, negatively regulates androgen receptor signaling and androgen-induced cell prolifera
   6872..6925    +  promoter       U6 promoter (fragment): RNA polymerase III promoter for human U6 snRNA
   6967..7555    +  misc_feature   WPRE: woodchuck hepatitis virus posttranscriptional regulatory element
   7606..7625    +  misc_feature   cPPT/CTS (fragment): central polypurine tract and central termination sequence of HIV-1
   7627..7860    +  LTR            3' LTR (ΔU3): self-inactivating 3' long terminal repeat (LTR) from HIV-1
   7938..8059    +  polyA_signal   SV40 poly(A) signal: SV40 polyadenylation signal
   8099..8234    +  rep_origin     SV40 ori: SV40 origin of replication
   8255..8273    -  promoter       T7 promoter: promoter for bacteriophage T7 RNA polymerase
   8281..8436    +  CDS            lacZα (fragment): LacZα fragment of β-galactosidase; lacZ fragment
   8441..8869    +  rep_origin     f1 ori (sequence partly withheld): f1 bacteriophage origin of replication; arrow indicates direction of (+) strand synthesis
   8922..9026    +  promoter       AmpR promoter: bla
   9027..9887    +  CDS            AmpR: β-lactamase; bla; confers resistance to ampicillin, carbenicillin, and related antibiotics
  10058..10646   +  rep_origin     ori: high-copy-number ColE1/pMB1/pBR322/pUC origin of replication
  10829..10921   +  CDS            lacI (fragment): lac repressor; lacI; The lac repressor binds to the lac operator to inhibit transcription in E. coli. This inhibition can be relieved by adding lactose or isopropyl-β-D-thiogalactopyranoside (IPTG).
  10934..10955   +  protein_bind   CAP binding site: CAP binding activates transcription in the presence of cAMP. E. coli catabolite activator protein
  10970..11000   +  promoter       lac promoter: promoter for the E. coli lac operon
  11004..11026   +  protein_bind   lac operator (fragment): The lac repressor binds to the lac operator to inhibit transcription in E. coli. This inhibition can be relieved by adding lactose or isopropyl-β-D-thiogalactopyranoside (IPTG). lac repressor encoded by lacI
  11069..11087   +  promoter       T3 promoter: promoter for bacteriophage T3 RNA polymerase
