[The description below was written by a language model from this plasmid's Addgene catalogue record and pLannotate feature annotations shown in this document.]
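Description:
TFORF0706 is a third-generation-style, self-inactivating lentiviral expression plasmid built on the pLX_TRC317 backbone, one member of a barcoded library of human transcription factor open reading frames. It carries a human NCOR1 insert of about 2.8 kb, corresponding to a short annotated transcript isoform rather than the full-length nuclear receptor corepressor; the feature table accordingly marks the coding region as a fragment of NCOR1. The sequenced plasmid is about 11.1 kb. In bacteria it is maintained by a high-copy ColE1/pUC origin and ampicillin resistance (AmpR), and it also contains an f1 origin and remnants of a lac/lacZα cloning region flanked by T7 and T3 promoters. The depositor notes that the plasmid can recombine and that a recombination-tolerant strain is used for propagation.

The viral cassette begins with an RSV promoter fused to a truncated HIV-1 5' LTR, followed by the Ψ packaging signal, a gag fragment and the RRE, and ends in a ΔU3 3' LTR with a downstream SV40 polyadenylation signal. Together these elements allow Rev-dependent production and packaging of genomic RNA, while the integrated provirus lacks LTR promoter activity. Inside the provirus, an SV40 promoter drives puromycin N-acetyltransferase for selecting transduced mammalian cells. A cPPT/CTS element follows, and then the EF-1α promoter drives the NCOR1 ORF, with a WPRE downstream to enhance transcript expression. According to the catalogue entry, each construct in the collection carries a unique 24-bp barcode, although the feature table does not annotate it. The barcode lets the overexpressed factor be identified in pooled screens, such as those for directed cell differentiation.
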