Addgene plasmid #143432: TFORF0706
Purpose: Lentiviral vector for overexpressing transcription factor ORFs with unique 24-bp barcodes. Barcodes facilitate identification of transcription factors in pooled screens.
Depositing lab: Feng Zhang. Depositing organization: Broad Institute. Publication: A transcription factor atlas of directed differentiation. Joung J, Ma S, Tay T, Geiger-Schuller KR, Kirchgatterer PC, Verdine VK, Guo B, Arias-Garcia MA, Allen WE, Singh A, Kuksenko O, Abudayyeh OO, Gootenberg JS, Fu Z, Macrae RK, Buenrostro JD, Regev A, Zhang F. Cell. 2023 Jan 5;186(1):209-229.e26. doi: 10.1016/j.cell.2022.11.026. PubMed 36608654.
Backbone
  Vector backbone: pLX_TRC317
  Backbone manufacturer: Broad Institute Genetic Perturbation Platform
  Backbone size w/o insert (bp): 8264
  Vector type: Mammalian Expression, Lentiviral
  Selectable markers: Puromycin
Growth in bacteria
  Bacterial resistance: Ampicillin, 100 μg/mL
  Growth temperature: 37°C
  Growth strain: NEB Stable
  Copy number: High Copy
Gene/Insert
  Gene/Insert name: NCOR1
  Species: H. sapiens (human)
  Insert size (bp): 2846
  Entrez Gene: NCOR1 (a.k.a. N-CoR, N-CoR1, PPP1R109, TRAC1, hN-CoR)
  Promoter: EF1a
  Cloning method: Unknown
  Sequencing primers: 5′ GGGTGGAGACTGAAGTTAGGCCAG; 3′ CACATAGCGTAAAAGGAGCAACATAG
Terms and licenses: Academic/Nonprofit Terms; Industry Terms: Not Available to Industry
Depositor comments: NM_001190438,ENST00000395848 . The transcription factor ORF portion of this plasmid was synthesized by Genewiz. Please test multiple small colonies in case of plasmid recombination. To make this collection available in a timely manner, a portion of this collection was not fully sequenced by Addgene. If an Addgene verified full plasmid sequence is not available, please contact us prior to placing an order to request the full sequence.
How to cite: TFORF0706 was a gift from Feng Zhang (Addgene plasmid # 143432 ; http://n2t.net/addgene:143432 ; RRID:Addgene_143432)
