>Addgene plasmid #143432 | TFORF0706 | depositor partial sequence | sequence record 282434 | Insert
ACCGCCACCATGTCAAGTTCAGGTTATCCTCCCAACCAAGGAGCATTCAGCACAGAACAAAGTCGTTATC
CTCCTCACTCTGTCCAGTATACATTTCCCAACACCCGCCACCAGCAGGATCCAGCATTCGGAGGCAAACA
TGAAGCTCCATCCTCTCCAATTTCGGGGCAACCATGTGGAGATGATCAAAATGCTTCACCTTCAAAACTC
TCAAAGGAAGAGTTAATACAGAGTATGGATCGTGTAGATCGAGAAATTGCAAAAGTAGAACAGCAGATCC
TTAAACTGAAAAAGAAACAACAACAGCTTGAAGAAGAGGCAGCTAAACCTCCTGAGCCTGAGAAGCCCGT
GTCCCCTCCTCCTGTGGAGCAGAAACACCGCAGTATTGTCCAAATTATTTATGATGAGAATCGGAAAAAA
GCAGAAGAAGCTCATAAAATTTTTGAAGGTCTTGGCCCAAAAGTTGAACTGCCACTGTATAACCAGCCAT
CAGATACCAAGGTGTACCATGAGAACATCAAGACAAACCAGGTGATGAGGAAAAAACTCATTTTATTTTT
TAAAAGAAGAAATCATGCAAGAAAACAAAGGGAACAAAAAATCTGCCAGCGTTATGATCAGCTCATGGAG
GCATGGGAGAAAAAAGTGGACAGAATAGAAAATAATCCTCGGAGGAAAGCTAAAGAAAGCAAAACAAGGG
AATACTATGAAAAGCAGTTTCCAGAAATTCGAAAACAAAGAGAACAGCAAGAAAGATTTCAGCGAGTTGG
GCAGAGGGGAGCTGGTCTTTCAGCCACCATTGCTAGGAGTGAGCATGAGATTTCTGAAATTATTGATGGG
CTCTCTGAGCAGGAGAATAATGAGAAACAAATGCGGCAGCTCTCTGTGATTCCACCTATGATGTTTGATG
CAGAACAAAGACGAGTCAAGTTCATTAACATGAATGGGCTTATGGAGGACCCTATGAAAGTGTATAAAGA
TAGGCAGTTTATGAATGTTTGGACTGACCATGAAAAGGAGATCTTTAAGGACAAGTTTATCCAGCATCCA
AAAAACTTTGGACTAATTGCATCATACTTGGAGAGGAAGAGTGTTCCTGATTGTGTTTTGTATTACTATT
TAACCAAGAAAAATGAGAATTATAAAGCCCTCGTCAGAAGGAATTATGGGAAACGCAGAGGCAGAAACCA
GCAAATTGCTCGACCCTCGCAAGAAGAAAAAGTAGAAGAAAAAGAAGAGGATAAAGCAGAAAAAACAGAA
AAAAAAGAAGAAGAAAAGAAAGATGAAGAGGAAAAAGATGAAAAAGAAGACTCCAAAGAAAATACCAAGG
AAAAGGACAAGATAGATGGTACAGCAGAAGAAACTGAGGAAAGAGAGCAAGCCACACCCCGGGGGCGAAA
GACTGCCAACAGTCAGGGCCGCCGTAAGGGCCGGATCACCAGGTCCATGACAAACGAAGCTGCAGCTGCC
AGTGCTGCAGCCGCAGCGGCTACTGAAGAGCCCCCACCACCTCTGCCACCGCCACCAGAACCCATTTCTA
CAGAGCCTGTGGAGACCTCTCGATGGACAGAAGAAGAAATGGAAGTTGCTAAAAAAGGTCTAGTAGAACA
TGGTCGTAACTGGGCAGCAATTGCTAAAATGGTGGGAACGAAAAGTGAAGCTCAATGTAAAAACTTCTAT
TTTAACTATAAAAGGCGACACAATCTTGACAACCTCTTACAGCAGCATAAACAGAAAACTTCACGAAAAC
CTCGTGAAGAGCGAGATGTGTCTCAATGTGAAAGTGTCGCTTCCACTGTTTCTGCTCAGGAGGATGAAGA
TATTGAAGCCTCCAATGAAGAAGAAAATCCAGAAGACAGCGAAGGTGCAGAAAATAGTTCTGATACAGAA
AGTGCTCCTTCTCCTTCACCAGTTGAAGCTGTCAAGCCCAGCGAGGACAGTCCTGAAAATGCTACTTCTC
GAGGAAACACAGAACCTGCGGTTGAGCTTGAGCCCACCACGGAAACTGCACCCAGTACATCTCCCTCCTT
AGCAGTTCCAAGTACAAAACCAGCTGAAGATGAAAGTGTGGAGACCCAGGTGAATGACAGCATCAGTGCT
GAGACAGCAGAGCAGATGGATGTAGATCAGCAGGAGCACAGTGCTGAAGAGGGTTCTGTTTGTGATCCCC
CACCCGCTACCAAAGCTGACTCTGTGGACGTTGAAGTGAGGGTGCCAGAAAACCATGCATCTAAAGTTGA
AGGTGATAATACCAAAGAAAGAGACTTGGATAGAGCCAGTGAGAAGGTGGAACCTAGAGATGAAGATTTG
GTGGTAGCTCAGCAAATAAATGCCCAAAGGCCCGAGCCCCAGTCAGACAATGATTCCAGTGCCACGTGCA
GCGCTGATGAGGATGTGGATGGAGAGCCAGAGAGGCAGAGAATGTTTCCTATGGACTCAAAGCCTTCACT
GTTAAACCCCACTGGATCTATACTCGTCTCATCTCCGTTAAAACCAAATCCACTGGATCTGCCACAGCTT
CAGCATCGAGCTGCTGTTATCCCACCAATGGTATCCTGCACCCCATGTAACATACCAATTGGAACCCCAG
TGAGCGGCTATGCTCTCTACCAGCGACACATTAAAGCAATGCATGAGTCAGCACTCCTGGAGGAGCAGCG
GCAGAGACAAGAACAGATAGATTTGGAATGTAGAAGTTCTACAAGTCCATGTGGCACATCCAAGAGTCCA
AACAGAGAGTGGGAAGGTAGGTAGTAATGAACTAGTCCGTAACTTGAAAGTATTTCGATTTCTTGGCTTT
ATATATCTTGTGGAAAGGACGACATATACAGCTGGGAGTTACCCAA
