>Addgene plasmid #143432 | TFORF0706 | depositor partial sequence | sequence record 282435 | Barcode
CATATACAGCTGGGAGTTACCCAA
